>Addgene plasmid #224782 | LPUtopia-7_CoV-2 | addgene full sequence | sequence record 445943 | Addgene NGS Result
CGACTCTAGAGGGCCCTATTATGGTCATGTGTGGCGGTTCACTATATGTTAAACCAGGTGGAACCTCATC
AGGAGATGCCACAACTGCTTATGCTAATAGTGTTTTTAACATTTGTCAAGCTGTCACGGCCAATGTTAAT
GCACTTTTATCTACTGATGGTAACAAAATTGCCGATAAGTATGTCCGCAATTTACAACACAGACTTTATG
AGTGTCTCTATAGAAATAGAGATGTTGACACAGACTTTGTGAATGAGTTTTACGCATATTTGCGTAAACA
TTTCTCAATGATGATACTCTCTGACGATGCTGTTGTGTGTTTCAATAGCACTTATGCATCTCAAGGTCTA
GTGGCTAGCATAAAGAACTTTAAGTCAGTTCTTTATTATCAAAACAATGTTTTTATGTCTGAAGCAAAAT
GTTGGACTGAGACTGACCTTACTAAAGGACCTCATGAATTTTGCTCTCAACATACAATGCTAGTTAAACA
GGGTGATGATTATGTGTACCTTCCTTACCCAGATCCATCAAGAATCCTAGGGGCCGGCTGTTTTGTAGAT
GATATCGTAAAAACAGATGGTACACTTATGATTGAACGGTTCGTGTCTTTAGCTATAGATGCTTACCCAC
TTACTAAACATCCTAATCAGGAGTATGCTGATGTCTTTCATTTGTACTTACAATACATAAGAAAGCTACA
TGATGAGTTAACAGGACACATGTTAGACATGTATTCTGTTATGCTTACTAATGATAACACTTCAAGGTAT
TGGGAACCTGAGTTTTATGTCTGATAATGGCCCCAAAATCAGCGAAATGCACCCCGCATTACGTTTGGTG
GACCCTCAGATTCAACTGGCAGTAACCAGAATGGAGAACGCAGTGGGGCGCGATCAAAACAACGTCGGCC
CCAAGGTTTACCCAATAATACTGCGTCTTGGTTCACCGCTCTCACTCAACATGGCAAGGAAGACCTTAAA
TTCCCTCGAGGACAAGGCGTTCCAATTAACACCAATAGCAGTCCAGATGACCAAATTGGCTACTACCGAA
GAGCTACCAGACGAATTCGTGGTGGTGACGGTAAAATGAAAGATCTCAGTCCAAGATGGTATTTCTACTA
CCTAGGAACTGGGCCAGAAGCTGGACTTCCCTATGGTGCTAACAAAGACGGCATCATATGGGTTGCAACT
GAGGGAGCCTTGAATACACCAAAAGATCACATTGGCACCCGCAATCCTGCTAACAATGCTGCAATCGTGC
TACAACTTCCTCAAGGAACAACATTGCCAAAAGGCTTCTACGCAGAAGGGAGCAGAGGCGGCAGTCAAGC
CTCTTCTCGTTCCTCATCACGTAGTCGCAACAGTTCAAGAAATTCAACTCCAGGCAGCAGTAGGGGAACT
TCTCCTGCTAGAATGGCTGGCAATGGCGGTGATGCTGCTCTTGCTTTGCTGCTGCTTGACAGATTGAACC
AGCTTGAGAGCAAAATGTCTGGTAAAGGCCAACAACAACAAGGCCAAACTGTCACTAAGAAATCTGCTGC
TGAGGCTTCTAAGAAGCCTCGGCAAAAACGTACTGCCACTAAAGCATACAATGTAACACAAGCTTTCGGC
AGACGTGGTCCAGAACAAACCCAAGGAAATTTTGGGGACCAGGAACTAATCAGACAAGGAACTGATTACA
AACATTGGCCGCAAATTGCACAATTTGCCCCCAGCGCTTCAGCGTTCTTCGGAATGTCGCGCATTGGCAT
GGAAGTCACACCTTCGGGAACGTGGTTGACCTACACAGGTGCCATCAAATTGGATGACAAAGATCCAAAT
TTCAAAGATCAAGTCATTTTGCTGAATAAGCATATTGACGCATACAAAACATTCCCACCAACAGAGCCTA
AAAAGGACAAAAAGAAGAAGGCTGATGAAACTCAAGCCTTACCGCAGAGACAGAAGAAACAGCAAACTGT
GACTCTTCTTCCTGCTGCAGATTTGGATGATTTCTCCAAACAATTGCAACAATCCATGAGCAGTGCTGAC
TCAACTCAGGCCGGCATGCAAGCTTGATATCAAGCTTATCGATAATCAACCTCTGGATTACAAAATTTGT
GAAAGATTGACTGGTATTCTTAACTATGTTGCTCCTTTTACGCTATGTGGATACGCTGCTTTAATGCCTT
TGTATCATGCTATTGCTTCCCGTATGGCTTTCATTTTCTCCTCCTTGTATAAATCCTGGTTGCTGTCTCT
TTATGAGGAGTTGTGGCCCGTTGTCAGGCAACGTGGCGTGGTGTGCACTGTGTTTGCTGACGCAACCCCC
ACTGGTTGGGGCATTGCCACCACCTGTCAGCTCCTTTCCGGGACTTTCGCTTTCCCCCTCCCTATTGCCA
CGGCGGAACTCATCGCCGCCTGCCTTGCCCGCTGCTGGACAGGGGCTCGGCTGTTGGGCACTGACAATTC
CGTGGTGTTGTCGGGGAAATCATCGTCCTTTCCTTGGCTGCTCGCCTGTGTTGCCACCTGGATTCTGCGC
GGGACGTCCTTCTGCTACGTCCCTTCGGCCCTCAATCCAGCGGACCTTCCTTCCCGCGGCCTGCTGCCGG
CTCTGCGGCCTCTTCCGCGTCTTCGCCTTCGCCCTCAGACGAGTCGGATCTCCCTTTGGGCCGCCTCCCC
GCATCGATACCGTCGACCTCGAATGCTAGAGCTCGCTGATCAGCCTCGACTGTGCCTTCTAGTTGCCAGC
CATCTGTTGTTTGCCCCTCCCCCGTGCCTTCCTTGACCCTGGAAGGTGCCACTCCCACTGTCCTTTCCTA
ATAAAATGAGGAAATTGCATCGCATTGTCTGAGTAGGTGTCATTCTATTCTGGGGGGTGGGGTGGGGCAG
GACAGCAAGGGGGAGGATTGGGAAGACAATAGCAGGCATGCTGGGGATGCGGTGGGCTCTATGGAGATCT
GCGGCCGCGAAGGATCTGCGATCGCTCCGGTGCCCGTCAGTGGGCAGAGCGCACATCGCCCACAGTCCCC
GAGAAGTTGGGGGGAGGGGTCGGCAATTGAACGGGTGCCTAGAGAAAAGGCCAGGAACCGTAAAAAGGCC
GCGTTGCTGGCGTTTTTCCATAGGCTCCGCCCCCCTGACGAGCATCACAAAAATCGACGCTCAAGTCAGA
GGTGGCGAAACCCGACAGGACTATAAAGATACCAGGCGTTTCCCCCTGGAAGCTCCCTCGTGCGCTCTCC
TGTTCCGACCCTGCCGCTTACCGGATACCTGTCCGCCTTTCTCCCTTCGGGAAGCGTGGCGCTTTCTCAT
AGCTCACGCTGTAGGTATCTCAGTTCGGTGTAGGTCGTTCGCTCCAAGCTGGGCTGTGTGCACGAACCCC
CCGTTCAGCCCGACCGCTGCGCCTTATCCGGTAACTATCGTCTTGAGTCCAACCCGGTAAGACACGACTT
ATCGCCACTGGCAGCAGCCACTGGTAACAGGATTAGCAGAGCGAGGTATGTAGGCGGTGCTACAGAGTTC
TTGAAGTGGTGGCCTAACTACGGCTACACTAGAAGAACAGTATTTGGTATCTGCGCTCTGCTGAAGCCAG
TTACCTTCGGAAAAAGAGTTGGTAGCTCTTGATCCGGCAAACAAACCACCGCTGGTAGCGGTGGTTTTTT
TGTTTGCAAGCAGCAGATTACGCGCAGAAAAAAAGGATCTCAAGAAGATCCTTTGATCTTTTCTACGGGG
TCTGACGCTCAGTGGAACGAAAACTCACGTTAAGGGATTTTGGTCATGAGATTATCAAAAAGGATCTTCA
CCTAGATCCTTTTAAATTAAAAATGAAGTTTTAAATCAATCTAAAGTATATATGAGTAAACTTGGTCTGA
CAGTTACCAATGCTTAATCAGTGAGGCACCTATCTCAGCGATCTGTCTATTTCGTTCATCCATAGTTGCC
TGACTCCCCGTCGTGTAGATAACTACGATACGGGAGGGCTTACCATCTGGCCCCAGTGCTGCAATGATAC
CGCGAGACCCACGCTCACCGGCTCCAGATTTATCAGCAATAAACCAGCCAGCCGGAAGGGCCGAGCGCAG
AAGTGGTCCTGCAACTTTATCCGCCTCCATCCAGTCTATTAATTGTTGCCGGGAAGCTAGAGTAAGTAGT
TCGCCAGTTAATAGTTTGCGCAACGTTGTTGCCATTGCTACAGGCATCGTGGTGTCACGCTCGTCGTTTG
GTATGGCTTCATTCAGCTCCGGTTCCCAACGATCAAGGCGAGTTACATGATCCCCCATGTTGTGCAAAAA
AGCGGTTAGCTCCTTCGGTCCTCCGATCGTTGTCAGAAGTAAGTTGGCCGCAGTGTTATCACTCATGGTT
ATGGCAGCACTGCATAATTCTCTTACTGTCATGCCATCCGTAAGATGCTTTTCTGTGACTGGTGAGTACT
CAACCAAGTCATTCTGAGAATAGTGTATGCGGCGACCGAGTTGCTCTTGCCCGGCGTCAATACGGGATAA
TACCGCGCCACATAGCAGAACTTTAAAAGTGCTCATCATTGGAAAACGTTCTTCGGGGCGAAAACTCTCA
AGGATCTTACCGCTGTTGAGATCCAGTTCGATGTAACCCACTCGTGCACCCAACTGATCTTCAGCATCTT
TTACTTTCACCAGCGTTTCTGGGTGAGCAAAAACAGGAAGGCAAAATGCCGCAAAAAAGGGAATAAGGGC
GACACGGAAATGTTGAATACTCATACTCTTCCTTTTTCAATATTATTGAAGCATTTATCAGGGTTATTGT
CTCATGAGCGGATACATATTTGAATGTATTTAGAAAAATAAACAAATAGGGGTTCCGCGCACATTTCCCC
GAAAAGTGCCACCTAAATTGTAAGCGTTAATATTTTGTTAAAATTCGCGTTAAATTTTTGTTAAATCAGC
TCATTTTTTAACCAATAGGCCGAAATCGGCAAAATCCCTTATAAATCAAAAGAATAGACCGAGATAGGGT
[37 nt withheld, positions 4971-5007]
AAAGAACGTGGACTCCAACGTCAAAGG
[49 nt withheld, positions 5035-5083]
T
[91 nt withheld, positions 5085-5175]
G
[124 nt withheld, positions 5177-5300]
CCCATTCGCCATTCAGGCTGCGCAACTGTTGGGAAGGGCGATCGGTGCGGGCCTCTTCGCTATTACGCCA
GCTGGCGAAAGGGGGATGTGCTGCAAGGCGATTAAGTTGGGTAACGCCAGGGTTTTCCCAGTCACGACGT
TGTAAAACGACGGCCAGTGAGCGCGCCTCGTTCATTCACGTTTTTGAACCCGTGGAGGACGGGCAGACTC
GCGGTGCAAATGTGTTTTACAGCGTGATGGAGCAGATGAAGATGCTCGACACGCTGCAGAACACGCAGCT
AGATTAACCCTAGAAAGATAATCATATTGTGACGTACGTTAAAGATAATCATGTGTAAAATTGACGCATG
TGTTTTATCGGTCTGTATATCGAGGTTTATTTATTAATTTGAATAGATATTAAGTTTTATTATATTTACA
CTTACATACTAATAATAAATTCAACAAACAATTTATTTATGTTTATTTATTTATTAAAAAAAACAAAAAC
TCAAAATTTCTTCTATAAAGTAACAAAACTTTTATGAGGGACAGCCCCCCCCAAAGCCCCCAGGGATGTA
ATTACGTCCCTCCCCCGCTAGGGGGCAGCAGCGAGCCGCCCGGGGCTCCGCTCCGGTCCGGCGCTCCCCC
CGCATCCCCGAGCCGGCAGCGTGCGGGGACAGCCCGGGCACGGGGAAGGTGGCACGGGATCGCTTTCCTC
TGAACGCTTCTCGCTGCTCTTTGAGCCTGCAGACACCTGGGGGGATACGGGGAAAAGGCCTCCACGGCCA
CTAGTAACGGCCGCCAGTGTGCTGGAATTCGCCCTTGGTACCTGCTTTCTCTGACCAGCATTCTCTCCCC
TGGGCCTGTGCCGCTTTCTGTCTGCAGCTTGTGGCCTGGGTCACCTCTACGGCTGGCCCAGATCCTTCCC
TGCCGCCTCCTTCAGGTTCCGTCTTCCTCCACTCCCTCTTCCCCTTGCTCTCTGCTGTGTTGCTGCCCAA
GGATGCTCTTTCCGGAGCACTTCCTTCTCGGCGCTGCACCACGTGATGTCCTCTGAGCGGATCCTCCCCG
TGTCTGGGTCCTCTCCGGGCATCTCTCCTCCCTCACCCAACCCCATGCCGTCTTCACTCGCTGGGTTCCC
TTTTCCTTCTCCTTCTGGGGCCTGTGCCATCTCTCGTTTCTTAGGATGGCCTTCTCCGACGGATGTCTCC
CTTGCGTCCCGCCTCCCCTTCTTGTAGGCCTGCATCATCACCGTTTTTCTGGACAACCCCAAAGTACCCC
GTCTCCCTGGCTTTAGCCACCTCTCCATCCTCTTGCTTTCTTTGCCTGGACACCCCGTTCTCCTGTGGAT
TCGGGTCACCTCTCACTCCTTTCATTTGGGCAGCTCCCCTACCCCCCTTACCTCTCTAGTCTGTGCTAGC
TCTTCCAGCCCCCTGTCATGGCATCTTCCAGGGGTCCGAGAGCTCAGCTAGTCTTCTTCCTCCAACCCGG
GCCCCTATGTCCACTTCAGGACAGCATGTTTGCTGCCTCCAGGGATCCTGTGTCCCCGAGCTGGGACCAC
CTTATATTCCCAGGGCCGGTTAATGTGGCTCTGGTTCTGGGTACTTTTATCTGTCCCCTCCACCCCACAG
TGGGGCACGCGTAAGGGCGAATTCTGCAGATATCGAAGTTCCTATTCCGAAGTTCCTATTCTTCAAATAG
TATAGGAACTTCGTCGAGATCGATGGCGCGCCATAACTTCGTATAGCATACATTATACGAAGTTATGAAT
TTCGAGCAGTGTGGTTTTCAAGAGGAAGCAAAAAGCCTCTCCACCCAGGCCTGGAATGTTTCCACCCAAT
GTCGAGCAGTGTGGTTTTGCAAGAGGAAGCAAAAAGCCTCTCCACCCAGGCCTGGAATGTTTCCACCCAA
TGTCGAGCAAACCCCGCCCAGCGTCTTGTCATTGGCGAATTCGAACACGCAGATGCAGTCGGGGCGGCGC
GGTCCCAGGTCCACTTCGCATATTAAGGTGACGCGTGTGGCCTCGAACACCGAGCGACCCTGCAGCCAAT
ATGGGATCGGCCATTGAACAAGATGGATTGCACGCAGGTTCTCCGGCCGCTTGGGTGGAGAGGCTATTCG
GCTATGACTGGGCACAACAGACAATCGGCTGCTCTGATGCCGCCGTGTTCCGGCTGTCAGCGCAGGGGCG
CCCGGTTCTTTTTGTCAAGACCGACCTGTCCGGTGCCCTGAATGAACTGCAGGACGAGGCAGCGCGGCTA
TCGTGGCTGGCCACGACGGGCGTTCCTTGCGCAGCTGTGCTCGACGTTGTCACTGAAGCGGGAAGGGACT
GGCTGCTATTGGGCGAAGTGCCGGGGCAGGATCTCCTGTCATCTCACCTTGCTCCTGCCGAGAAAGTATC
CATCATGGCTGATGCAATGCGGCGGCTGCATACGCTTGATCCGGCTACCTGCCCATTCGACCACCAAGCG
AAACATCGCATCGAGCGAGCACGTACTCGGATGGAAGCCGGTCTTGTCGATCAGGATGATCTGGACGAAG
AGCATCAGGGGCTCGCGCCAGCCGAACTGTTCGCCAGGCTCAAGGCGCGCATGCCCGACGGCGATGATCT
CGTCGTGACCCATGGCGATGCCTGCTTGCCGAATATCATGGTGGAAAATGGCCGCTTTTCTGGATTCATC
GACTGTGGCCGGCTGGGTGTGGCGGACCGCTATCAGGACATAGCGTTGGCTACCCGTGATATTGCTGAAG
AGCTTGGCGGCGAATGGGCTGACCGCTTCCTCGTGCTTTACGGTATCGCCGCTCCCGATTCGCAGCGCAT
CGCCTTCTATCGCCTTCTTGACGAGTTCTTCTGAGGGGATCGGCAATAAAAAGACAGAATAAAACGCACG
GGTGTTGGGTCGTTTGTTCGGATCAATTCATAACTTCGTATAGCATACATTATACGAAGTTATGGCGCGC
CTTAATTAAGGATCCGTCGACGGATCGGGAGATCTCCCGATCCCCTATGGTGCACTCTCAGTACAATCTG
CTCTGATGCCGCATAGTTAAGCCAGTATCTGCTCCCTGCTTGTGTGTTGGAGGTCGCTGAGTAGTGCGCG
AGCAAAATTTAAGCTACAACAAGGCAAGGCTTGACCGACAATTGCATGAAGAATCTGCTTAGGGTTAGGC
GTTTTGCGCTGCTTCGCGATGTACGGGCCAGATATACGCGTTGACATTGATTATTGACTAGTTATTAATA
GTAATCAATTACGGGGTCATTAGTTCATAGCCCATATATGGAGTTCCGCGTTACATAACTTACGGTAAAT
GGCCCGCCTGGCTGACCGCCCAACGACCCCCGCCCATTGACGTCAATAATGACGTATGTTCCCATAGTAA
CGCCAATAGGGACTTTCCATTGACGTCAATGGGTGGAGTATTTACGGTAAACTGCCCACTTGGCAGTACA
TCAAGTGTATCATATGCCAAGTACGCCCCCTATTGACGTCAATGACGGTAAATGGCCCGCCTGGCATTAT
GCCCAGTACATGACCTTATGGGACTTTCCTACTTGGCAGTACATCTACGTATTAGTCATCGCTATTACCA
TGGTGATGCGGTTTTGGCAGTACATCAATGGGCGTGGATAGCGGTTTGACTCACGGGGATTTCCAAGTCT
CCACCCCATTGACGTCAATGGGAGTTTGTTTTGGCACCAAAATCAACGGGACTTTCCAAAATGTCGTAAC
AACTCCGCCCCATTGACGCAAATGGGCGGTAGGCGTGTACGGTGGGAGGTCTATATAAGCAGAGCTCTCT
GGCTAACTAGAGAACCCACTGCTTACTGGCTTATCGAAATTAATACGACTCACTATAGGGAGACCCAAGC
TTGGTACCGAGCTCGGATCCACCGGTCGCCACCATGGTGAGCAAGGGCGAGGAGCTGTTCACCGGGGTGG
TGCCCATCCTGGTCGAGCTGGACGGCGACGTAAACGGCCACAAGTTCAGCGTGTCCGGCGAGGGCGAGGG
CGATGCCACCTACGGCAAGCTGACCCTGAAGTTCATCTGCACCACCGGCAAGCTGCCCGTGCCCTGGCCC
ACCCTCGTGACCACCCTGACCTACGGCGTGCAGTGCTTCAGCCGCTACCCCGACCACATGAAGCAGCACG
ACTTCTTCAAGTCCGCCATGCCCGAAGGCTACGTCCAGGAGCGCACCATCTTCTTCAAGGACGACGGCAA
CTACAAGACCCGCGCCGAGGTGAAGTTCGAGGGCGACACCCTGGTGAACCGCATCGAGCTGAAGGGCATC
GACTTCAAGGAGGACGGCAACATCCTGGGGCACAAGCTGGAGTACAACTACAACAGCCACAACGTCTATA
TCATGGCCGACAAGCAGAAGAACGGCATCAAGGTGAACTTCAAGATCCGCCACAACATCGAGGACGGCAG
CGTGCAGCTCGCCGACCACTACCAGCAGAACACCCCCATCGGCGACGGCCCCGTGCTGCTGCCCGACAAC
CACTACCTGAGCACCCAGTCCGCCCTGAGCAAAGACCCCAACGAGAAGCGCGATCACATGGTCCTGCTGG
AGTTCGTGACCGCCGCCGGGATCACTCTCGGCATGGACGAGCTGTACAAGTAAAGCGGCCG
Features (pLannotate 1.2.2; 25 found; start..end, strand, type, name):
     21..461     +  CDS            rep (fragment): R1AB_CVRSD - Protein inferred from homology: Swiss-Prot protein existence level 3. Non-structural protein 1: binds to the 40S ribosomal subunit and inhibits host translation. The nsp1-40S ribosome complex further induces an endonucleolytic cleavage near the 5'UTR of host mRNAs, targeting them for degradation. By suppressing host gene expression, nsp1 facilitates efficient viral gene expression in infected cells and evasion from host immune response (By similarity). From Rat coronavirus (strain 681) (RCV-SDAV) (Sialodacryoadenitis virus SDAV-681).
    801..2042    +  CDS            N: NCAP_SARS2 - Experimental evidence at protein level: Swiss-Prot protein existence level 1. Packages the positive strand viral genome RNA into a helical ribonucleocapsid (RNP) and plays a fundamental role during virion assembly through its interactions with the viral genome and membrane protein M. Plays an important role in enhancing the efficiency of subgenomic viral RNA transcription as well as viral replication (By similarity). May modulate transforming growth factor-beta signaling by binding host smad3 (By similarity). From Severe acute respiratory syndrome coronavirus 2 (2019-nCoV) (SARS-C
   2056..2074    +  misc_feature   MCS (fragment): pBluescript multiple cloning site
   2074..2662    +  misc_feature   WPRE: woodchuck hepatitis virus posttranscriptional regulatory element
   2663..2682    +  misc_feature   MCS (fragment): pBluescript multiple cloning site
   2710..2934    +  polyA_signal   bGH poly(A) signal: bovine growth hormone polyadenylation signal
   2982..3056    +  promoter       EF-1α core promoter (fragment): core promoter for human elongation factor EF-1α
   3095..3683    -  rep_origin     ori: high-copy-number ColE1/pMB1/pBR322/pUC origin of replication
   3854..4714    -  CDS            AmpR: β-lactamase; bla; confers resistance to ampicillin, carbenicillin, and related antibiotics
   4715..4819    -  promoter       AmpR promoter: bla
   4872..5300    -  rep_origin     f1 ori (sequence partly withheld): f1 bacteriophage origin of replication; arrow indicates direction of (+) strand synthesis
   5305..5460    -  CDS            lacZα (fragment): LacZα fragment of β-galactosidase; lacZ fragment
   5462..5581    +  CDS            B (fragment): PORTL_LAMBD - Experimental evidence at protein level: Swiss-Prot protein existence level 1. Forms the portal vertex of the capsid (PubMed:6228056, PubMed:6232391). This portal plays critical roles in head assembly, genome packaging, neck/tail attachment, and genome ejection (Probable). The portal protein multimerizes as a single ring-shaped homododecamer arranged around a central channel (PubMed:6232391). Binds to the terminase subunits to form the packaging machine (PubMed:7799432). From Escherichia phage lambda (Bacteriophage lambda).
   6113..6916    +  misc_feature   HA-L: left homology arm from the adeno-associated virus integration site (AAVS1) within intron 1 of the human PPP1R12C gene
   7013..7046    +  protein_bind   loxP: Cre-mediated recombination occurs in the 8-bp core sequence (GCATACAT). Cre recombinase
   7198..7326    +  promoter       HSV TK promoter (fragment): herpes simplex virus thymidine kinase promoter
   7331..8134    +  CDS            NeoR/KanR: aminoglycoside phosphotransferase from Tn5; aph(3')-II (or nptII); confers resistance to neomycin, kanamycin, and G418 (Geneticin®)
   8141..8189    +  polyA_signal   HSV TK poly(A) signal: herpes simplex virus thymidine kinase polyadenylation signal (Cole and Stacy, 1985)
   8200..8233    +  protein_bind   loxP: Cre-mediated recombination occurs in the 8-bp core sequence (GCATACAT). Cre recombinase
   8286..8338    -  misc_feature   bom (fragment): basis of mobility region from pBR322
   8493..8872    +  enhancer       CMV enhancer: human cytomegalovirus immediate early enhancer
   8873..9076    +  promoter       CMV promoter: human cytomegalovirus (CMV) immediate early promoter
   9072..9105    +  LTR            5' LTR (truncated) (fragment): truncated 5' long terminal repeat (LTR) from HIV-1
   9121..9139    +  promoter       T7 promoter: promoter for bacteriophage T7 RNA polymerase
   9184..9903    +  CDS            EGFP: the original enhanced GFP (Yang et al., 1996) mammalian codon-optimized
