[The description below was written by a language model from this plasmid's Addgene catalogue record and pLannotate feature annotations shown in this document.]
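Description:
LPUtopia-7_CoV-2 is a mammalian landing-pad donor plasmid built on the GeneCopoeia DC-RFP-SH01 backbone, a safe-harbor knock-in vector. It is propagated in E. coli as a high-copy plasmid through a ColE1/pUC-type origin with ampicillin resistance, and it also carries an f1 origin. The feature table annotates a left homology arm matching the AAVS1 site in intron 1 of human PPP1R12C, which fits targeted genomic integration. No right arm was annotated, so the record does not show the full targeting architecture. Downstream of the left arm sits a loxP-flanked cassette in which a fragment of the HSV TK promoter drives NeoR with a TK polyadenylation signal. This allows G418 selection of integrants, and Cre recombinase could later excise the marker.

The payload is a reporter transcription unit that spans the numbering origin of the circular map. A CMV enhancer and promoter drive EGFP, followed directly by the SARS-CoV-2 sequences. One is a short segment that the annotation tool matched by homology to a coronavirus replicase polyprotein, corresponding to the partial RdRp region of ORF1ab named in the catalogue. The other is most of the N (nucleocapsid) gene. A WPRE, which enhances transcript stability and expression, and a bGH polyadenylation signal complete the unit. Placing viral sequences on the same transcript as EGFP presumably lets green fluorescence report on RNA cleavage or knockdown. This matches the stated purpose of a fluorescent reporter assay and the associated work on tuning a CRISPR-Cas13d gene circuit for target RNA downregulation. The sequenced record (9,911 nt) is somewhat longer than the catalogued total size (9,429 bp), and the record does not explain the difference.
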