Addgene plasmid #224782: LPUtopia-7_CoV-2
Purpose: Landing Pad donor vector containing partial RdRp and N gene sequences from SARS-CoV-2 for fluorescent reporter assay
Depositing lab: Gabor Balazsi. Depositing organization: Stony Brook University. Publication: Optimizing a CRISPR-Cas13d Gene Circuit for Tunable Target RNA Downregulation with Minimal Collateral RNA Cutting. Wan Y, Helenek C, Coraci D, Balazsi G. ACS Synth Biol. 2024 Oct 18;13(10):3212-3230. doi: 10.1021/acssynbio.4c00271. Epub 2024 Oct 8. PubMed 39377757.
Backbone
  Vector backbone: DC-RFP-SH01
  Backbone manufacturer: GeneCopoeia
  Backbone size w/o insert (bp): 5630
  Total vector size (bp): 9429
  Vector type: Mammalian Expression
  Selectable markers: Neomycin (select with G418)
Growth in bacteria
  Bacterial resistance: Ampicillin, 100 μg/mL
  Growth temperature: 37°C
  Growth strain: DH5alpha
  Copy number: High Copy
Gene/Insert
  Gene/Insert name: partial RdRp and N gene
  Species: SARS-CoV-2
  Entrez Gene: N (a.k.a. GU280_gp10); ORF1ab (a.k.a. GU280_gp01)
  Cloning method: Gibson Cloning
  Sequencing primers: 5′ ggccctattatggtcatgtg
Terms and licenses: Academic/Nonprofit Terms; Industry Terms: Not Available to Industry
Depositor comments: Please visit https://doi.org/10.1101/2024.05.11.593702 for bioRxiv preprint.
How to cite: LPUtopia-7_CoV-2 was a gift from Gabor Balazsi (Addgene plasmid # 224782 ; http://n2t.net/addgene:224782 ; RRID:Addgene_224782)
